>Addgene plasmid #192729 | pTwist-ENTR-rbm11-202 | addgene full sequence | sequence record 377782 | Addgene NGS Result
ATGTCGAGGCATTTATCCTTATCAAACAAGACCATCATTGTGGGAAACCTCCACAGATGTGTGACGGAGG
AGATTCTGTTTGAATTGTTTCTTCAGGCTGGACCGGTGGACAAGGTGCATATATCCAGAGATGGACAGCA
GTCGCCTTATGCATGCGTTTATTATAAGCATGCCGAAGCTGTTCCCTATGCAGTTGAACTTCTCAATGGA
ATCTGGCTGTATGGGCAACCAATCAAGTTACAGTGTAATAATGGAGGCCATTATCATAGGAGTGACGTGT
TTGCATTCCACATGGAGAATGGACTGATAACAAACAGTGCTGATTCTGCTTATAGGGATAATATGGTTTC
AAATTTAAATGGGTGTCCAGGTGTGGAGAGTCATTCTAATGGTTGGAGTGACATGGTGTACAGCAGACCT
CTGGATGCATGTTCTCCAGCTGTGTGGTACTGTCCTCCTCTCCAGCAGTGGATGGATTCTGGATATCCTC
CTTGGACGTCCTGCCTGAATGAGAATGTGTTGCTCTGTAGGTCAGCAGGTGCCAAAGTGAGTCAAATTTA
AGACCCAGCTTTCTTGTACAAAGTTGGCATTATAAGAAAGCATTGCTTATCAATTTGTTGCAACGAACAG
GTCACTATCAGTCAAAATAAAATCATTATTTGAGGCTAGGTGGAGGCTCAGTGATGATAAGTCTGCGATG
GTGGATGCATGTGTCATGGTCATAGCTGTTTCCTGTGTGAAATTGTTATCCGCTCAGAGGGCACAATCCT
ATTCCGCGCTATCCGACAATCTCCAAGACATTAGGTGGAGTTCAGTTCGGCGTATGGCATATGTCGCTGG
AAAGAACATGTGAGCAAAAGGCCAGCAAAAGGCCAGGAACCGTAAAAAGGCCGCGTTGCTGGCGTTTTTC
CATAGGCTCCGCCCCCCTGACGAGCATCACAAAAATCGACGCTCAAGTCAGAGGTGGCGAAACCCGACAG
GACTATAAAGATACCAGGCGTTTCCCCCTGGAAGCTCCCTCGTGCGCTCTCCTGTTCCGACCCTGCCGCT
TACCGGATACCTGTCCGCCTTTCTCCCTTCGGGAAGCGTGGCGCTTTCTCATAGCTCACGCTGTAGGTAT
CTCAGTTCGGTGTAGGTCGTTCGCTCCAAGCTGGGCTGTGTGCACGAACCCCCCGTTCAGCCCGACCGCT
GCGCCTTATCCGGTAACTATCGTCTTGAGTCCAACCCGGTAAGACACGACTTATCGCCACTGGCAGCAGC
CACTGGTAACAGGATTAGCAGAGCGAGGTATGTAGGCGGTGCTACAGAGTTCTTGAAGTGGTGGCCTAAC
TACGGCTACACTAGAAGAACAGTATTTGGTATCTGCGCTCTGCTGAAGCCAGTTACCTTCGGAAAAAGAG
TTGGTAGCTCTTGATCCGGCAAACAAACCACCGCTGGTAGCGGTGGTTTTTTTGTTTGCAAGCAGCAGAT
TACGCGCAGAAAAAAAGGATCTCAAGAAGATCCTTTGATCTTTTCTACGGGGTCTGACGCTCTATTCAAC
AAAGCCGCCGTCCCGTCAAGTCAGCGTAAATGGGTAGGGGGCTTCAAATCGTCCGCTCTGCCAGTGTTAC
AACCAATTAACAAATTCTGATTAGAAAAACTCATCGAGCATCAAATGAAACTGCAATTTATTCATATCAG
GATTATCAATACCATATTTTTGAAAAAGCCGTTTCTGTAATGAAGGAGAAAACTCACCGAGGCAGTTCCA
TAGGATGGCAAGATCCTGGTATCGGTCTGCGATTCCGACTCGTCCAACATCAATACAACCTATTAATTTC
CCCTCGTCAAAAATAAGGTTATCAAGTGAGAAATCACCATGAGTGACGACTGAATCCGGTGAGAATGGCA
AAAGCTTATGCATTTCTTTCCAGACTTGTTCAACAGGCCAGCCATTACGCTCGTCATCAAAATCACTCGC
ATCAACCAAACCGTTATTCATTCGTGATTGCGCCTGAGCGAGACGAAATACGCGATCGCTGTTAAAAGGA
CAATTACAAACAGGAATCGAATGCAACCGGCGCAGGAACACTGCCAGCGCATCAACAATATTTTCACCTG
AATCAGGATATTCTTCTAATACCTGGAATGCTGTTTTCCCGGGGATCGCAGTGGTGAGTAACCATGCATC
ATCAGGAGTACGGATAAAATGCTTGATGGTCGGAAGAGGCATAAATTCCGTCAGCCAGTTTAGTCTGACC
ATCTCATCTGTAACATCATTGGCAACGCTACCTTTGCCATGTTTCAGAAACAACTCTGGCGCATCGGGCT
TCCCATACAATCGATAGATTGTCGCACCTGATTGCCCGACATTATCGCGAGCCCATTTATACCCATATAA
ATCAGCATCCATGTTGGAATTTAATCGCGGCCTCGAGCAAGACGTTTCCCGTTGAATATGGCTCATAACA
CCCCTTGTATTACTGTTTATGTAAGCAGACAGTTTTATTGTTCATGATGATATATTTTTATCTTGTGCAA
TGTAACATCAGAGATTTTGAGACACAACGTGGCTTTCCCCCGCCGCTCTAGAACTAGTGGATCCAAATAA
AACGAAAGGCTCAGTCGAAAGACTGGGCCTTTCGTTTTATCTGTTGTTTGTCGCATTATACGAGACGTCC
AGGTTGGGATACCTGAAACAAAACCCATCGTACGGCCAAGGAAGTCTCCAATAACTGTGATCCACCACAA
GCGCCAGGGTTTTCCCAGTCACGACGTTGTAAAACGACGGCCAGTCATGCATAATCCGCACGCATCTGGA
ATAAGGAAGTGCCATTCCGCCTGACCTCAAATAATGATTTTATTTTGACTGATAGTGACCTGTTCGTTGC
AACAGATTGATGAGCAATGCTTTTTTATAATGCCAACTTTGTACAAAAAAGCAGGCTGCACC
Features (pLannotate 1.2.2; 8 found; start..end, strand, type, name):
     22..243     +  CDS            Rbm11 (fragment): RBM11_MOUSE - Experimental evidence at protein level: Swiss-Prot protein existence level 1. Tissue-specific splicing factor with potential implication in the regulation of alternative splicing during neuron and germ cell differentiation. Antagonizes SRSF1-mediated BCL-X splicing. May affect the choice of alternative 5' splice sites by binding to specific sequences in exons and antagonizing the SR protein SRSF1 (By similarity). From Mus musculus (Mouse).
    563..662     -  protein_bind   attL2: mutant version of attL; recombination site for the Gateway® LR reaction LR Clonase™
    907..1495    -  rep_origin     ori: high-copy-number ColE1/pMB1/pBR322/pUC origin of replication
   1631..2446    -  CDS            KanR: aminoglycoside phosphotransferase; aph(3')-Ia; confers resistance to kanamycin in bacteria or G418 (Geneticin®) in eukaryotes
   2562..2584    +  misc_feature   MCS (fragment): pBluescript multiple cloning site
   2584..2630    +  terminator     rrnB T1 terminator: transcription terminator T1 from the E. coli rrnB gene
   2732..2775    -  CDS            lacZα (fragment): LacZα fragment of β-galactosidase; lacZ fragment
   2828..2927    +  protein_bind   attL1: mutant version of attL; recombination site for the Gateway® LR reaction LR Clonase™
