[The description below was written by a language model from this plasmid's Addgene catalogue record and pLannotate feature annotations shown in this document.]
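Description:
pTwist-ENTR-rbm11-202 is a Gateway entry clone built on the commercial pTwist ENTR Kozak backbone, carrying a synthesized cDNA for the zebrafish (Danio rerio) rbm11-202 transcript isoform. The plasmid is small (about 2.9 kb) and is maintained in E. coli at high copy through a ColE1/pUC-type origin of replication, with selection by kanamycin via an aph(3')-Ia aminoglycoside phosphotransferase gene. An rrnB T1 transcription terminator lies upstream of the cloning region, where it helps insulate the insert from read-through transcription originating in the backbone. Short remnants of a multiple cloning site and lacZα are also annotated there.

The 561 bp rbm11 open reading frame sits between attL1 and attL2 recombination sites, which wrap around the origin of the circular sequence record. The automated annotation recognises only the first part of the insert, by similarity to mouse RBM11, a tissue-specific splicing factor implicated in alternative splicing during neuron and germ cell differentiation. The depositor describes the zebrafish gene as the homolog of human RBM11. The entry vector has no promoter driving the insert, so it is not an expression construct in itself. The backbone name indicates a Kozak context ahead of the coding sequence, although this is not annotated as a feature. Its use is as a donor in LR Clonase reactions, in which the attL-flanked cDNA is transferred in a defined orientation into attR-containing destination vectors that supply the promoter, tags or other elements needed for expression. The record does not state which downstream destination vectors or experiments were intended.
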