Addgene plasmid #192729: pTwist-ENTR-rbm11-202
Purpose: Gateway entry vector encoding zebrafish rbm11-202
Depositing lab: Summer Thyme. Depositing organization: University of Alabama at Birmingham.
Backbone
  Vector backbone: pTwist ENTR Kozak
  Backbone manufacturer: Twist Bioscience
  Vector type: Gateway Entry Vector
Growth in bacteria
  Bacterial resistance: Kanamycin, 50 μg/mL
  Growth temperature: 37°C
  Growth strain: DH5alpha
  Copy number: High Copy
Gene/Insert
  Gene/Insert name: rbm11
  Species: D. rerio (zebrafish)
  Insert size (bp): 561
  Entrez Gene: rbm11 (a.k.a. si:dkey-71d15.3)
  Promoter: None
  Cloning method: Gateway Cloning
Resource information
  A portion of this plasmid was derived from a plasmid made by: Synthesized by Twist Bioscience
Terms and licenses: Academic/Nonprofit Terms; Industry Terms: Not Available to Industry
Depositor comments: cDNA encodes rbm11-202; homolog of human RBM11
How to cite: pTwist-ENTR-rbm11-202 was a gift from Summer Thyme (Addgene plasmid # 192729 ; http://n2t.net/addgene:192729 ; RRID:Addgene_192729)
